>Addgene plasmid #123501 | pMK-Prrn (N. tabacum) BPrrn12 | addgene full sequence | sequence record 247827 | Addgene NGS Result
CTAAATTGTAAGCGTTAATATTTTGTTAAAATTCGCGTTAAATTTTTGTTAAATCAGCTCATTTTTTAAC
CAATAGGCCGAAATCGGCAAAATCCCTTATAAATCAAAAGAATAGACCGAGATAGGGTTGAGTGGCCGCT
ACAGGGCGCTCCCATTCGCCATTCAGGCTGCGCAACTGTTGGGAAGGGCGTTTCGGTGCGGGCCTCTTCG
CTATTACGCCAGCTGGCGAAAGGGGGATGTGCTGCAAGGCGATTAAGTTGGGTAACGCCAGGGTTTTCCC
AGTCACGACGTTGTAAAACGACGGCCAGTGAGCGCGACGTAATACGACTCACTATAGGGCGAATTGAAGG
AAGGCCGTCAAGGCCACGTGTCTTGTCCAGAGCTCGGTCTCAGGAGGCTCCCCCGCCGTCGTTCAATGAG
AATGGATAAGAGGCTCGTGGGATTGTCGTGAGGGGGCAGGGATGGCTATATTTCTGGGAGCGAACTCCGG
GCGAATACGAAGCGCTTGGATACAGTTGTAGGGAGGGATTTTACTTGAGACCGGTACCTGGAGCACAAGA
CTGGCCTCATGGGCCTTCCTTTCACTGCCCGCTTTCCAGTCGGGAAACCTGTCGTGCCAGCTGCATTAAC
ATGGTCATAGCTGTTTCCTTGCGTATTGGGCGCTCTCCGCTTCCTCGCTCACTGACTCGCTGCGCTCGGT
CGTTCGGGTAAAGCCTGGGGTGCCTAATGAGCAAAAGGCCAGCAAAAGGCCAGGAACCGTAAAAAGGCCG
CGTTGCTGGCGTTTTTCCATAGGCTCCGCCCCCCTGACGAGCATCACAAAAATCGACGCTCAAGTCAGAG
GTGGCGAAACCCGACAGGACTATAAAGATACCAGGCGTTTCCCCCTGGAAGCTCCCTCGTGCGCTCTCCT
GTTCCGACCCTGCCGCTTACCGGATACCTGTCCGCCTTTCTCCCTTCGGGAAGCGTGGCGCTTTCTCATA
GCTCACGCTGTAGGTATCTCAGTTCGGTGTAGGTCGTTCGCTCCAAGCTGGGCTGTGTGCACGAACCCCC
CGTTCAGCCCGACCGCTGCGCCTTATCCGGTAACTATCGTCTTGAGTCCAACCCGGTAAGACACGACTTA
TCGCCACTGGCAGCAGCCACTGGTAACAGGATTAGCAGAGCGAGGTATGTAGGCGGTGCTACAGAGTTCT
TGAAGTGGTGGCCTAACTACGGCTACACTAGAAGAACAGTATTTGGTATCTGCGCTCTGCTGAAGCCAGT
TACCTTCGGAAAAAGAGTTGGTAGCTCTTGATCCGGCAAACAAACCACCGCTGGTAGCGGTGGTTTTTTT
GTTTGCAAGCAGCAGATTACGCGCAGAAAAAAAGGATCTCAAGAAGATCCTTTGATCTTTTCTACGGGGT
CTGACGCTCAGTGGAACGAAAACTCACGTTAAGGGATTTTGGTCATGAGATTATCAAAAAGGATCTTCAC
CTAGATCCTTTTAAATTAAAAATGAAGTTTTAAATCAATCTAAAGTATATATGAGTAAACTTGGTCTGAC
AGTTATTAGAAAAATTCATCCAGCAGACGATAAAACGCAATACGCTGGCTATCCGGTGCCGCAATGCCAT
ACAGCACCAGAAAACGATCCGCCCATTCGCCGCCCAGTTCTTCCGCAATATCACGGGTGGCCAGCGCAAT
ATCCTGATAACGATCCGCCACGCCCAGACGGCCGCAATCAATAAAGCCGCTAAAACGGCCATTTTCCACC
ATAATGTTCGGCAGGCACGCATCACCATGGGTCACCACCAGATCTTCGCCATCCGGCATGCTCGCTTTCA
GACGCGCAAACAGCTCTGCCGGTGCCAGGCCCTGATGTTCTTCATCCAGATCATCCTGATCCACCAGGCC
CGCTTCCATACGGGTACGCGCACGTTCAATACGATGTTTCGCCTGATGATCAAACGGACAGGTCGCCGGG
TCCAGGGTATGCAGACGACGCATGGCATCCGCCATAATGCTCACTTTTTCTGCCGGCGCCAGATGGCTAG
ACAGCAGATCCTGACCCGGCACTTCGCCCAGCAGCAGCCAATCACGGCCCGCTTCGGTCACCACATCCAG
CACCGCCGCACACGGAACACCGGTGGTGGCCAGCCAGCTCAGACGCGCCGCTTCATCCTGCAGCTCGTTC
AGCGCACCGCTCAGATCGGTTTTCACAAACAGCACCGGACGACCCTGCGCGCTCAGACGAAACACCGCCG
CATCAGAGCAGCCAATGGTCTGCTGCGCCCAATCATAGCCAAACAGACGTTCCACCCACGCTGCCGGGCT
ACCCGCATGCAGGCCATCCTGTTCAATCATACTCTTCCTTTTTCAATATTATTGAAGCATTTATCAGGGT
TATTGTCTCATGAGCGGATACATATTTGAATGTATTTAGAAAAATAAACAAATAGGGGTTCCGCGCACAT
TTCCCCGAAAAGTGCCAC
Features (pLannotate 1.2.2; 8 found; start..end, strand, type, name):
      3..134     -  rep_origin     M13 ori (fragment): M13 bacteriophage origin of replication; arrow indicates direction of (+) strand synthesis
    155..311     -  CDS            lacZα (fragment): LacZα fragment of β-galactosidase; lacZ fragment
    320..338     +  promoter       T7 promoter: promoter for bacteriophage T7 RNA polymerase
    582..629     -  CDS            lacI (fragment): lac repressor; lacI; The lac repressor binds to the lac operator to inhibit transcription in E. coli. This inhibition can be relieved by adding lactose or isopropyl-β-D-thiogalactopyranoside (IPTG).
    666..706     -  rep_origin     RSF ori (fragment): Plasmids containing the RSF 1030 origin of replication can be propagated in E. coli cells that contain additional plasmids with compatible origins.
    784..1372    -  rep_origin     ori: high-copy-number ColE1/pMB1/pBR322/pUC origin of replication
   1546..2340    -  CDS            NeoR/KanR: aminoglycoside phosphotransferase confers resistance to neomycin, kanamycin, and G418 (Geneticin®)
   2341..2445    -  promoter       AmpR promoter: bla
