[The description below was written by a language model from this plasmid's Addgene catalogue record and pLannotate feature annotations shown in this document.]
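Description:
pMK-Prrn (N. tabacum) BPrrn12 is a small (about 2.5 kb) synthetic-biology part plasmid from the MoChlo modular cloning toolkit for chloroplast biotechnology. It is built on the pMK-T gene-synthesis cloning backbone and is maintained in E. coli as a high-copy plasmid through a ColE1/pUC-type origin of replication. Selection is with kanamycin, conferred by an aminoglycoside phosphotransferase (NeoR/KanR) coding sequence that the annotation places directly downstream of an AmpR (bla) promoter. The remaining annotated backbone elements are short remnants typical of such cloning vectors: fragments of an M13 origin, lacZα, lacI and an RSF origin, plus a T7 promoter. None of these fragments appears to be a functional part of the payload.

The insert is a synthesized version of Prrn, the chloroplast ribosomal RNA operon promoter from Nicotiana tabacum, which is widely used to drive strong transgene expression in plastids. According to the depositor, it was made by gene synthesis and designed as a promoter module for Golden Gate cloning, so that it can be released and assembled in a defined order with other MoChlo parts into chloroplast expression cassettes and transformation vectors. The automated feature table does not annotate the promoter itself. It most plausibly lies in the unannotated stretch between the T7 promoter and the lacI fragment, but the record does not confirm this. The record also does not state which type IIS enzyme or overhangs flank the part, what the "BPrrn12" designation means, or the cloning sites used. The plasmid carries no plant selection marker or plastid homology arms of its own and serves purely as a storage and donor vector for the promoter part.
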