Addgene plasmid #123501: pMK-Prrn (N. tabacum) BPrrn12
Purpose: MoChlo kit
Depositing lab: Scott Lenaghan & C. Neal Stewart. Depositing organization: University of Tennessee Institute of Agriculture. Publication: MoChlo: A versatile modular cloning toolbox for chloroplast biotechnology. Occhialini A, Piatek A, Pfotenhauer AC, Frazier TP, Stewart CN, Lenaghan S. Plant Physiol. 2019 Jan 24. pii: pp.18.01220. doi: 10.1104/pp.18.01220. PubMed 30679266.
Backbone
  Vector backbone: pMK-T
  Vector type: Synthetic Biology
Growth in bacteria
  Bacterial resistance: Kanamycin, 50 μg/mL
  Growth temperature: 37°C
  Growth strain: Top10
  Copy number: High Copy
Gene/Insert
  Gene/Insert name: Prrn (N. tabacum) BPrrn12
  Cloning method: Restriction Enzyme; 5′ cloning site Unknown (unknown if destroyed)
Terms and licenses: Academic/Nonprofit Terms; Industry Terms: Not Available to Industry
Depositor comments: All inserts have been produced by gene synthesis and cloned in the indicated backbone vector. The insert is a chloroplast promoter designed for Golden-Gate cloning. The Original Material was developed in the performance of research that was funded by Grant Nos. ARPA-E: DE-AR000660 & DARPA: D17AC00016.
How to cite: pMK-Prrn (N. tabacum) BPrrn12 was a gift from Scott Lenaghan & C. Neal Stewart (Addgene plasmid # 123501 ; http://n2t.net/addgene:123501 ; RRID:Addgene_123501)
