>Addgene plasmid #123501 | pMK-Prrn (N. tabacum) BPrrn12 | depositor partial sequence | sequence record 235625 | Prrn (N. tabacum) BPrrn12
GCTCCCCCGCCGTCGTTCAATGAGAATGGATAAGAGGCTCGTGGGATTGTCGTGAGGGGGCAGGGATGGC
TATATTTCTGGGAGCGAACTCCGGGCGAATACGAAGCGCTTGGATACAGTTGTAGGGAGGGATTT
